Addgene plasmid #227142: iNicSnFR12
Purpose: Genetically encoded fluorescent biosensor for nicotine detection
Depositing lab: Henry Lester. Depositing organization: California Institute of Technology. Publication: Interactive computational and experimental approaches improve the sensitivity of periplasmic binding protein-based nicotine biosensors for measurements in biofluids. Haloi N, Huang S, Nichols AL, Fine EJ, Friesenhahn NJ, Marotta CB, Dougherty DA, Lindahl E, Howard RJ, Mayo SL, Lester HA. Protein Eng Des Sel. 2024 Jan 29;37:gzae003. doi: 10.1093/protein/gzae003. PubMed 38302088.
Backbone
  Vector backbone: pHHM.X51
  Backbone size w/o insert (bp): 2761
  Total vector size (bp): 4444
  Vector type: Bacterial Expression
Growth in bacteria
  Bacterial resistance: Ampicillin, 100 μg/mL
  Growth temperature: 37°C
  Growth strain: DH5alpha
  Copy number: High Copy
Gene/Insert
  Gene/Insert name: iNicSnFR12
  Species: Synthetic
  Insert size (bp): 1683
  Promoter: T7
  Tag / fusion protein: 6xHis-HA (N terminal on insert); Myc (C terminal on insert)
  Cloning method: Restriction Enzyme; 5′ cloning site NdeI (not destroyed); 3′ cloning site EcoRI (not destroyed)
  Sequencing primers: 5′ T7; 3′ T7 term
Terms and licenses: Academic/Nonprofit Terms; Industry Terms: Not Available to Industry
How to cite: iNicSnFR12 was a gift from Henry Lester (Addgene plasmid # 227142 ; http://n2t.net/addgene:227142 ; RRID:Addgene_227142)
