[The description below was written by a language model from this plasmid's Addgene catalogue record and pLannotate feature annotations shown in this document.]
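Description:
iNicSnFR12 is a 4,444 bp bacterial expression plasmid built on the pHHM.X51 backbone that encodes a synthetic, genetically encoded fluorescent biosensor for nicotine. It is maintained at high copy in E. coli through a ColE1/pUC-type origin and selected with ampicillin via the β-lactamase gene under its own promoter. An f1 phage origin is also present, which in principle allows single-stranded DNA production. The short lacZα and lacI fragments picked up by the annotation appear to be backbone remnants rather than functional genes.

The 1,683 bp sensor coding sequence sits between NdeI and EcoRI sites, both preserved. It is transcribed from a T7 promoter, translated from the efficient phage T7 gene 10 ribosome binding site, and closed off by a T7 terminator, so expression requires a host that supplies T7 RNA polymerase. According to the catalogue fields, the protein carries an N-terminal 6xHis-HA tag and a C-terminal Myc tag, useful for affinity purification and immunodetection. The small "capTEV" fragment called near the start codon most likely reflects the His tag, and the "SET1" fragment downstream of the insert is probably another partial match to vector sequence.

The automated annotation recognises a GFP-derived segment (labelled cEGFP) embedded within the open reading frame, with unannotated coding sequence on either side. This fits the associated publication's description of periplasmic binding protein-based nicotine sensors, in which ligand binding is reported as a change in fluorescence, although the record does not detail the domain architecture. The construct is suited to producing recombinant sensor protein in bacteria for in vitro work, and the publication's stated aim is sensitive nicotine measurement in biofluids.
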