Features (pLannotate 1.2.2; 12 found; start..end, strand, type, name):
     20..38      +  promoter       T7 promoter: promoter for bacteriophage T7 RNA polymerase
     70..92      +  RBS            RBS: efficient ribosome binding site from bacteriophage T7 gene 10 (Olins and Rangwala, 1989)
    103..123     +  CDS            capTEV™ (fragment): composite tag for in vivo biotinylation, TEV protease cleavage, and 6xHis tagging
    409..1128    +  CDS            cEGFP: cEGFP is a basic (constitutively fluorescent) green fluorescent protein published in 2008, derived from Aequorea victoria.
   1802..1851    +  CDS            SET1 (fragment): solubility-enhancement tag derived from T7 phage gene 10B
   1859..1906    +  terminator     T7 terminator: transcription terminator for bacteriophage T7 RNA polymerase
   1932..1998    +  CDS            lacZα (fragment): LacZα fragment of β-galactosidase; lacZ fragment
   2003..2458    +  rep_origin     f1 ori (sequence partly withheld): f1 bacteriophage origin of replication; arrow indicates direction of (+) strand synthesis
   2484..2588    +  promoter       AmpR promoter: bla
   2589..3449    +  CDS            AmpR: β-lactamase; bla; confers resistance to ampicillin, carbenicillin, and related antibiotics
   3620..4208    +  rep_origin     ori: high-copy-number ColE1/pMB1/pBR322/pUC origin of replication
   4391..4444    +  CDS            lacI (fragment): lac repressor; lacI; The lac repressor binds to the lac operator to inhibit transcription in E. coli. This inhibition can be relieved by adding lactose or isopropyl-β-D-thiogalactopyranoside (IPTG).
>Addgene plasmid #227142 | iNicSnFR12 | addgene full sequence | sequence record 451308 | Addgene NGS Result
GATCTCGATCCAGCGAAATTAATACGACTCACTATAGGGAGACCACAACGGTTTCCCTCTAGAAATAATT
TTGTTTAACTTTAAGAAGGAGATATACATATGCATCATCATCATCATCATGGTTATCCCTATGATGTTCC
AGATTATGCTGGGGCCCAGCCGGCCAGATCTGCGAACGACACCGTAGTTGTGGGCTCGATCGAGTTTACA
GAAGGGATTATCGTCGCAAACATGGTGGCAGAGATGATTGAGGCGCATACAGACCTTAAGGTGGTTCGCA
AACTGAACCTTGGCGGGGAGAACGTTAACTTTGAAGCCATTAAACGCGGAGGTGCGAATAATGGTATTGA
CATTTACGTGGAGTACACTGGGCACGGTCTTGTGGATATTCTGGGGTTCCCGGAGCCGAACGTCTATATC
ACCGCCGACAAGCAGAAGAACGGCATCAAGGCGAACTTCAAGATCCGCCACAACATGGAGGACGGCAGCG
TGCAGCTCGCCGACCACTACCAGCAGAACACCCCCATCGGCGACGGCCCCGTGCTGCTGCCCGACAACCA
CTACCTGAGCACCCAGTCCGTGCTGAGCAAAGACCCCAACGAGAAGCGCGATCACATGGTCCTGCTGGAG
TTCGTGACCGCCGCCGGGATCACTCTCGGCATGGACGAGCTGTACAAGGGCGGTACCGGAGGGAGCATGA
GCAAGGGCGAGGAGCTGTTCACCGGGGTGGTGCCCATCCTGGTCGAGCTGGACGGCGGCGTAAACGGCCA
CAAGTTCAGCGTGCGCGGCGAGGGCGAGGGCGATGCCACCAACGGCAAGCTGACCCTGAAGTTCATCTGC
ACCACCGGCAAGCTGCCCGTGCCCTGGCCCACCCTCGTGACCACCCTGACCTACGGCGTGCAGTGCTTCA
GCCGCTACCCCGACCACATGAAGCAGCACGACTTCTTCAAGTCCGCCATGCCCGAAGGCTACGTCCAGGA
GCGCACCATCAGCTTCAAGGACGACGGCACCTACAAGACCCGCGCCGAGGTGAAGTTCGAGGGCGACACC
CTGGTGAACCGCATCGAGCTGAAGGGCATCGACTTCAAGGAGGACGGCAACATCCTGGGGCACAAGCTGG
AGTACAACTTTCCGCCGCCCAGCTCTACTGATCCAGAAGGTGCATACGAAACCGTGAAGAAGGAGTACAA
ACGTAAATGGAATATTGTATGGCTCAAACCACTGGGATTCAACAATACGTATACGCTTACCGTTAAAGAC
GAACTGGCGAAACAGTATAACCTTAAAACCTTCAGTGACTTAGCGAAAATCTCGGATAAGCTGATTCTGG
GTGCAACGATGTTCTTTTTAGAAGGGCCCGATGGTTACCCAGGCCTGCAAAAACTGTACAATTTCAAATT
CAAGCACACCAAAAGCATGGACATGGGTATTCGCTATACCGCCATTGATAATAACGAAGTTGATGTAATT
GATGCCTGGGCCACTGATGGCTTGCTGGTGAGCCACAAATTAAAAATTCTGGAGGATGATAAAGCGTTCT
TCCCGCCGTATTATGCTGCCCCCATCATCAGTCAGGATGTCTTAGATAAGCATCCTAAGCTGAAGGACGT
GCTGAACAAACTCGCGAATCAAATTTCACTGGAAGAAATGCAGAAACTGAATTACAAGGTGGACGGTGAG
GGTCAGGACCCAGCGAAAGTAGCTAAGGAGTTTTTGAAAGAGAAAGGTTTAATTCTGCAGGTCGACGAAC
AAAAACTCATCTCAGAAGAGGATCTGAATTAAGAATTCGAAGCTTGATCCGGCTGCTAACAAAGCCCGAA
AGGAAGCTGAGTTGGCTGCTGCCACCGCTGAGCAATAACTAGCATAACCCCTTGGGGCCTCTAAACGGGT
CTTGAGGGGTTTTTTGCTGAAAGGAGGAACTATATCCGGATCTGGCGTAATAGCGAAGAGGCCCGCACCG
ATCGCCCTTCCCAACAGTTGCGCAGCCTGAATGGCGAATGGG
[124 nt withheld, positions 2003-2126]
C
[91 nt withheld, positions 2128-2218]
A
[49 nt withheld, positions 2220-2268]
CCTTTGACGTTGGAGTCCATGTTCTTT
[37 nt withheld, positions 2296-2332]
ACCCTATCTCGGTCTATTCTTTTGATTTATAAGGGATTTTGCCGATTTCGGCCTATTGGTTAAAAAATGA
GCTGATTTAACAAAAATTTAACGCGAATTTTAACAAAATATTAACGCTTACAATTTAGGTGGCACTTTTC
GGGGAAATGTGCGCGGAACCCCTATTTGTTTATTTTTCTAAATACATTCAAATATGTATCCGCTCATGAG
ACAATAACCCTGATAAATGCTTCAATAATATTGAAAAAGGAAGAGTATGAGTATTCAACATTTCCGTGTC
GCCCTTATTCCCTTTTTTGCGGCATTTTGCCTTCCTGTTTTTGCTCACCCAGAAACGCTGGTGAAAGTAA
AAGATGCTGAAGATCAGTTGGGTGCACGAGTGGGTTACATCGAACTGGATCTCAACAGCGGTAAGATCCT
TGAGAGTTTTCGCCCCGAAGAACGTTTTCCAATGATGAGCACTTTTAAAGTTCTGCTATGTGGCGCGGTA
TTATCCCGTATTGACGCCGGGCAAGAGCAACTCGGTCGCCGCATACACTATTCTCAGAATGACTTGGTTG
AGTACTCACCAGTCACAGAAAAGCATCTTACGGATGGCATGACAGTAAGAGAATTATGCAGTGCTGCCAT
AACCATGAGTGATAACACTGCGGCCAACTTACTTCTGACAACGATCGGAGGACCGAAGGAGCTAACCGCT
TTTTTGCACAACATGGGGGATCATGTAACTCGCCTTGATCGTTGGGAACCGGAGCTGAATGAAGCCATAC
CAAACGACGAGCGTGACACCACGATGCCTGTAGCAATGGCAACAACGTTGCGCAAACTATTAACTGGCGA
ACTACTTACTCTAGCTTCCCGGCAACAATTAATAGACTGGATGGAGGCGGATAAAGTTGCAGGACCACTT
CTGCGCTCGGCCCTTCCGGCTGGCTGGTTTATTGCTGATAAATCTGGAGCCGGTGAGCGTGGGTCTCGCG
GTATCATTGCAGCACTGGGGCCAGATGGTAAGCCCTCCCGTATCGTAGTTATCTACACGACGGGGAGTCA
GGCAACTATGGATGAACGAAATAGACAGATCGCTGAGATAGGTGCCTCACTGATTAAGCATTGGTAACTG
TCAGACCAAGTTTACTCATATATACTTTAGATTGATTTAAAACTTCATTTTTAATTTAAAAGGATCTAGG
TGAAGATCCTTTTTGATAATCTCATGACCAAAATCCCTTAACGTGAGTTTTCGTTCCACTGAGCGTCAGA
CCCCGTAGAAAAGATCAAAGGATCTTCTTGAGATCCTTTTTTTCTGCGCGTAATCTGCTGCTTGCAAACA
AAAAAACCACCGCTACCAGCGGTGGTTTGTTTGCCGGATCAAGAGCTACCAACTCTTTTTCCGAAGGTAA
CTGGCTTCAGCAGAGCGCAGATACCAAATACTGTTCTTCTAGTGTAGCCGTAGTTAGGCCACCACTTCAA
GAACTCTGTAGCACCGCCTACATACCTCGCTCTGCTAATCCTGTTACCAGTGGCTGCTGCCAGTGGCGAT
AAGTCGTGTCTTACCGGGTTGGACTCAAGACGATAGTTACCGGATAAGGCGCAGCGGTCGGGCTGAACGG
GGGGTTCGTGCACACAGCCCAGCTTGGAGCGAACGACCTACACCGAACTGAGATACCTACAGCGTGAGCT
ATGAGAAAGCGCCACGCTTCCCGAAGGGAGAAAGGCGGACAGGTATCCGGTAAGCGGCAGGGTCGGAACA
GGAGAGCGCACGAGGGAGCTTCCAGGGGGAAACGCCTGGTATCTTTATAGTCCTGTCGGGTTTCGCCACC
TCTGACTTGAGCGTCGATTTTTGTGATGCTCGTCAGGGGGGCGGAGCCTATGGAAAAACGCCAGCAACGC
GGCCTTTTTACGGTTCCTGGCCTTTTGCTGGCCTTTTGCTCACATGTTCTTTCCTGCGTTATCCCCTGAT
TCTGTGGATAACCGTATTACCGCCTTTGAGTGAGCTGATACCGCTCGACGCAGCCGAACGACCGAGCGCA
GCGAGTCAGTGAGCGAGGAAGCGGAAGAGCGCCCAATACGCAAACCGCCTCTCCCCGCGCGTTGGCCGAT
TCATTAATGCAG
