>Addgene plasmid #227142 | iNicSnFR12 | depositor partial sequence | sequence record 445551 | iNicSnFR12
ATGCATCATCATCATCATCATGGTTATCCCTATGATGTTCCAGATTATGCTGGGGCCCAGCCGGCCAGAT
CTGCGAACGACACCGTAGTTGTGGGCTCGATCGAGTTTACAGAAGGGATTATCGTCGCAAACATGGTGGC
AGAGATGATTGAGGCGCATACAGACCTTAAGGTGGTTCGCAAACTGAACCTTGGCGGGGAGAACGTTAAC
TTTGAAGCCATTAAACGCGGAGGTGCGAATAATGGTATTGACATTTACGTGGAGTACACTGGGCACGGTC
TTGTGGATATTCTGGGGTTCCCGGAGCCGAACGTCTATATCACCGCCGACAAGCAGAAGAACGGCATCAA
GGCGAACTTCAAGATCCGCCACAACATGGAGGACGGCAGCGTGCAGCTCGCCGACCACTACCAGCAGAAC
ACCCCCATCGGCGACGGCCCCGTGCTGCTGCCCGACAACCACTACCTGAGCACCCAGTCCGTGCTGAGCA
AAGACCCCAACGAGAAGCGCGATCACATGGTCCTGCTGGAGTTCGTGACCGCCGCCGGGATCACTCTCGG
CATGGACGAGCTGTACAAGGGCGGTACCGGAGGGAGCATGAGCAAGGGCGAGGAGCTGTTCACCGGGGTG
GTGCCCATCCTGGTCGAGCTGGACGGCGGCGTAAACGGCCACAAGTTCAGCGTGCGCGGCGAGGGCGAGG
GCGATGCCACCAACGGCAAGCTGACCCTGAAGTTCATCTGCACCACCGGCAAGCTGCCCGTGCCCTGGCC
CACCCTCGTGACCACCCTGACCTACGGCGTGCAGTGCTTCAGCCGCTACCCCGACCACATGAAGCAGCAC
GACTTCTTCAAGTCCGCCATGCCCGAAGGCTACGTCCAGGAGCGCACCATCAGCTTCAAGGACGACGGCA
CCTACAAGACCCGCGCCGAGGTGAAGTTCGAGGGCGACACCCTGGTGAACCGCATCGAGCTGAAGGGCAT
CGACTTCAAGGAGGACGGCAACATCCTGGGGCACAAGCTGGAGTACAACTTTCCGCCGCCCAGCTCTACT
GATCCAGAAGGTGCATACGAAACCGTGAAGAAGGAGTACAAACGTAAATGGAATATTGTATGGCTCAAAC
CACTGGGATTCAACAATACGTATACGCTTACCGTTAAAGACGAACTGGCGAAACAGTATAACCTTAAAAC
CTTCAGTGACTTAGCGAAAATCTCGGATAAGCTGATTCTGGGTGCAACGATGTTCTTTTTAGAAGGGCCC
GATGGTTACCCAGGCCTGCAAAAACTGTACAATTTCAAATTCAAGCACACCAAAAGCATGGACATGGGTA
TTCGCTATACCGCCATTGATAATAACGAAGTTGATGTAATTGATGCCTGGGCCACTGATGGCTTGCTGGT
GAGCCACAAATTAAAAATTCTGGAGGATGATAAAGCGTTCTTCCCGCCGTATTATGCTGCCCCCATCATC
AGTCAGGATGTCTTAGATAAGCATCCTAAGCTGAAGGACGTGCTGAACAAACTCGCGAATCAAATTTCAC
TGGAAGAAATGCAGAAACTGAATTACAAGGTGGACGGTGAGGGTCAGGACCCAGCGAAAGTAGCTAAGGA
GTTTTTGAAAGAGAAAGGTTTAATTCTGCAGGTCGACGAACAAAAACTCATCTCAGAAGAGGATCTGAAT
TAA
